>Addgene plasmid #138911 | pPD301 ZF43x16-Compact_EYFP | addgene full sequence | sequence record 324231 | Addgene NGS Result
GTGCCACCTGACGTCGACGGATCGGGAGATCTGAATTTGAGACCACAGTGATACGGTCTCCGATCGGAGT
GAGGAAAATTAGAGTGAGGACGATCGGAGTGAGGATAATTAGAGTGAGGACGATCGGAGTGAGGAAAATT
AGAGTGAGGACGATCGGAGTGAGGATAATTAGAGTGAGGACGATCGGAGTGAGGAAAATTAGAGTGAGGA
CGATCGGAGTGAGGATAATTAGAGTGAGGACGATCGGAGTGAGGAAAATTAGAGTGAGGACGATCGGAGT
GAGGATAATTAGAGTGAGGACGATCCCTCTAGAGGGTATATAATGGGGGCCACTAGTCTACTACCAGAGC
TCATCGCTAGCGCCACCATGGTGAGCAAGGGCGAGGAGCTGTTCACCGGGGTGGTGCCCATCCTGGTCGA
GCTGGACGGCGACGTAAACGGCCACAAGTTCAGCGTGTCCGGCGAGGGCGAGGGCGATGCCACCTACGGC
AAGCTGACCCTGAAGTTCATCTGCACCACCGGCAAGCTGCCCGTGCCCTGGCCCACCCTCGTGACCACCT
TCGGCTACGGCCTGCAGTGCTTCGCCCGCTACCCCGACCACATGAAGCAGCACGACTTCTTCAAGTCCGC
CATGCCCGAAGGCTACGTCCAGGAGCGCACCATCTTCTTCAAGGACGACGGCAACTACAAGACCCGCGCC
GAGGTGAAGTTCGAGGGCGACACCCTGGTGAACCGCATCGAGCTGAAGGGCATCGACTTCAAGGAGGACG
GCAACATCCTGGGGCACAAGCTGGAGTACAACTACAACAGCCACAACGTCTATATCATGGCCGACAAGCA
GAAGAACGGCATCAAGGTGAACTTCAAGATCCGCCACAACATCGAGGACGGCAGCGTGCAGCTCGCCGAC
CACTACCAGCAGAACACCCCCATCGGCGACGGCCCCGTGCTGCTGCCCGACAACCACTACCTGAGCTACC
AGTCCGCCCTGAGCAAAGACCCCAACGAGAAGCGCGATCACATGGTCCTGCTGGAGTTCGTGACCGCCGC
CGGGATCACTCTCGGCATGGACGAGCTGTACAAGTAGGCGGCCGCTCGAGTCTAGAGGGCCCGTTTAAAC
CCGCTGATCAGCCTCGACTGTGCCTTCTAGTTGCCAGCCATCTGTTGTTTGCCCCTCCCCCGTGCCTTCC
TTGACCCTGGAAGGTGCCACTCCCACTGTCCTTTCCTAATAAAATGAGGAAATTGCATCGCATTGTCTGA
GTAGGTGTCATTCTATTCTGGGGGGTGGGGTGGGGCAGGACAGCAAGGGGGAGGATTGGGAAGTCAATAG
CAGGCATGCTGGGGATGCGGTGGGCTCTATGGCTTCTGAGGCGGAAAGAACCAGCTGGGGCTCTAGGGGG
TATCCCC
[124 nt withheld, positions 1408-1531]
C
[91 nt withheld, positions 1533-1623]
A
[49 nt withheld, positions 1625-1673]
CCTTTGACGTTGGAGTCCACGTTCTTT
[37 nt withheld, positions 1701-1737]
ACCCTATCTCGGTCTATTCTTTTGATTTATAAGGGATTTTGCCGATTTCGGCCTATTGGTTAAAAAATGA
GCTGATTTAACAAAAATTTAACGCGAATTAATTCTGTGGAATGTGTGTCAGTTAGGCTCAATTAGTCAGC
AACCATAGTCCCGCCCCTAACTCCGCCCATCCCGCCCCTAACTCCGCCCAGTTCCGCCCATTCTCCGCCC
CATGGCTGACTAATTTTTTTTATTTATGCAGAGGCCGAGGCCGCCTCTGCCTCTGAGCTATTCCAGAAGT
AGTGAGGAGGCTTTTTTGGAGGCCTAGGCTTTTGCAAAAAGCTCCCGGGAGCTTGTATATCCATTTTCGG
AGGTTGGGCTTCGGAATCGTTTTCCGGGACGCCGGCTGGATGATCCTCCAGCGCGGGGATCTCATGCTGG
AGTTCTTCGCCCACCCCAACTTGTTTATTGCAGCTTATAATGGTTACAAATAAAGCAATAGCATCACAAA
TTTCACAAATAAAGCATTTTTTTCACTGCATTCTAGTTGTGGTTTGTCCAAACTCATCAATGTATCTTAT
CATGTCTGTATACCGTCGACCTCTAGCTAGAGCTTGGCGTAATCATGGTCATAGCTGTTTCCTGTGTGAA
ATTGTTATCCGCTCACAATTCCACACAACATACGAGCCGGAAGCATAAAGTGTAAAGCCTGGGGTGCCTA
ATGAGTGAGCTAACTCACATTAATTGCGTTGCGCTCACTGCCCGCTTTCCAGTCGGGAAACCTGTCGTGC
CAGCTGCATTAATGAATCGGCCAACGCGCGGGGAGAGGCGGTTTGCGTATTGGGCGCTCTTCCGCTTCCT
CGCTCACTGACTCGCTGCGCTCGGTCGTTCGGCTGCGGCGAGCGGTATCAGCTCACTCAAAGGCGGTAAT
ACGGTTATCCACAGAATCAGGGGATAACGCAGGAAAGAACATGTGAGCAAAAGGCCAGCAAAAGGCCAGG
AACCGTAAAAAGGCCGCGTTGCTGGCGTTTTTCCATAGGCTCCGCCCCCCTGACGAGCATCACAAAAATC
GACGCTCAAGTCAGAGGTGGCGAAACCCGACAGGACTATAAAGATACCAGGCGTTTCCCCCTGGAAGCTC
CCTCGTGCGCTCTCCTGTTCCGACCCTGCCGCTTACCGGATACCTGTCCGCCTTTCTCCCTTCGGGAAGC
GTGGCGCTTTCTCATAGCTCACGCTGTAGGTATCTCAGTTCGGTGTAGGTCGTTCGCTCCAAGCTGGGCT
GTGTGCACGAACCCCCCGTTCAGCCCGACCGCTGCGCCTTATCCGGTAACTATCGTCTTGAGTCCAACCC
GGTAAGACACGACTTATCGCCACTGGCAGCAGCCACTGGTAACAGGATTAGCAGAGCGAGGTATGTAGGC
GGTGCTACAGAGTTCTTGAAGTGGTGGCCTAACTACGGCTACACTAGAAGAACAGTATTTGGTATCTGCG
CTCTGCTGAAGCCAGTTACCTTCGGAAAAAGAGTTGGTAGCTCTTGATCCGGCAAACAAACCACCGCTGG
TAGCGGTGGTTTTTTTGTTTGCAAGCAGCAGATTACGCGCAGAAAAAAAGGATCTCAAGAAGATCCTTTG
ATCTTTTCTACGGGGTCTGACGCTCAGTGGAACGAAAACTCACGTTAAGGGATTTTGGTCATGAGATTAT
CAAAAAGGATCTTCACCTAGATCCTTTTAAATTAAAAATGAAGTTTTAAATCAATCTAAAGTATATATGA
GTAAACTTGGTCTGACAGTTACCAATGCTTAATCAGTGAGGCACCTATCTCAGCGATCTGTCTATTTCGT
TCATCCATAGTTGCCTGACTCCCCGTCGTGTAGATAACTACGATACGGGAGGGCTTACCATCTGGCCCCA
GTGCTGCAATGATACCGCGAGATCCACGCTCACCGGCTCCAGATTTATCAGCAATAAACCAGCCAGCCGG
AAGGGCCGAGCGCAGAAGTGGTCCTGCAACTTTATCCGCCTCCATCCAGTCTATTAATTGTTGCCGGGAA
GCTAGAGTAAGTAGTTCGCCAGTTAATAGTTTGCGCAACGTTGTTGCCATTGCTACAGGCATCGTGGTGT
CACGCTCGTCGTTTGGTATGGCTTCATTCAGCTCCGGTTCCCAACGATCAAGGCGAGTTACATGATCCCC
CATGTTGTGCAAAAAAGCGGTTAGCTCCTTCGGTCCTCCGATCGTTGTCAGAAGTAAGTTGGCCGCAGTG
TTATCACTCATGGTTATGGCAGCACTGCATAATTCTCTTACTGTCATGCCATCCGTAAGATGCTTTTCTG
TGACTGGTGAGTACTCAACCAAGTCATTCTGAGAATAGTGTATGCGGCGACCGAGTTGCTCTTGCCCGGC
GTCAATACGGGATAATACCGCGCCACATAGCAGAACTTTAAAAGTGCTCATCATTGGAAAACGTTCTTCG
GGGCGAAAACTCTCAAGGATCTTACCGCTGTTGAGATCCAGTTCGATGTAACCCACTCGTGCACCCAACT
GATCTTCAGCATCTTTTACTTTCACCAGCGTTTCTGGGTGAGCAAAAACAGGAAGGCAAAATGCCGCAAA
AAAGGGAATAAGGGCGACACGGAAATGTTGAATACTCATACTCTTCCTTTTTCAATATTATTGAAGCATT
TATCAGGGTTATTGTCTCATGAGCGGATACATATTTGAATGTATTTAGAAAAATAAACAAATAGGGGTTC
CGCGCACATTTCCCCGAAAA
Features (pLannotate 1.2.2; 16 found; start..end, strand, type, name):
    310..326     +  promoter       minP (fragment): minimal TATA-box promoter with low basal activity
    368..1084    +  CDS            EYFP: EYFP is a basic (constitutively fluorescent) green/yellow fluorescent protein published in 1996, derived from Aequorea victoria. It is reported to be a very rapidly-maturing weak dimer with high acid sensitivity.
   1138..1249    +  polyA_signal   bGH poly(A) signal: bovine growth hormone polyadenylation signal
   1366..1387    +  promoter       SV40 promoter (fragment): SV40 enhancer and early promoter
   1408..1836    +  rep_origin     f1 ori (sequence partly withheld): f1 bacteriophage origin of replication; arrow indicates direction of (+) strand synthesis
   1841..1863    +  promoter       SV40 promoter (fragment): SV40 enhancer and early promoter
   1864..2055    +  promoter       SV40 promoter: SV40 early promoter
   2082..2180    +  CDS            ble (fragment): BLE_KLEPN - Experimental evidence at protein level: Swiss-Prot protein existence level 1. Binding protein with a strong affinity to the bleomycin family of antibiotics. Binds to CL990; an antimitotic-antibiotic compound. From Klebsiella pneumoniae.
   2175..2296    +  polyA_signal   SV40 poly(A) signal: SV40 polyadenylation signal
   2369..2385    -  protein_bind   lac operator: The lac repressor binds to the lac operator to inhibit transcription in E. coli. This inhibition can be relieved by adding lactose or isopropyl-β-D-thiogalactopyranoside (IPTG). lac repressor encoded by lacI
   2393..2423    -  promoter       lac promoter: promoter for the E. coli lac operon
   2438..2459    -  protein_bind   CAP binding site: CAP binding activates transcription in the presence of cAMP. E. coli catabolite activator protein
   2472..2564    -  CDS            lacI (fragment): lac repressor; lacI; The lac repressor binds to the lac operator to inhibit transcription in E. coli. This inhibition can be relieved by adding lactose or isopropyl-β-D-thiogalactopyranoside (IPTG).
   2747..3335    -  rep_origin     ori: high-copy-number ColE1/pMB1/pBR322/pUC origin of replication
   3506..4366    -  CDS            AmpR: β-lactamase; bla; confers resistance to ampicillin, carbenicillin, and related antibiotics
   4367..4471    -  promoter       AmpR promoter: bla
