[The description below was written by a language model from this plasmid's Addgene catalogue record and pLannotate feature annotations shown in this document.]
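Description:
pPD301 ZF43x16-Compact_EYFP is a 4,487 nt mammalian expression reporter plasmid for synthetic biology, built on the pPD152 Reporter Template v2 backbone. It is propagated in E. coli as a high-copy plasmid through a ColE1/pUC-type origin and selected with ampicillin via the AmpR (β-lactamase) gene and its native promoter. The backbone also carries an f1 phage origin and remnants of a lac promoter/operator/CAP region with a lacI fragment.

The payload is a synthetic inducible promoter, ZF43x16-Compact, cloned between BglII and NheI sites that both remain intact, so the promoter module can be exchanged. The name suggests an array of sixteen closely spaced binding sites for a zinc-finger domain designated ZF43, although the record does not spell out this architecture and the feature table does not annotate the sites themselves. What is annotated directly upstream of the reporter is a fragment of a minimal TATA-box promoter with low basal activity, followed by the EYFP coding sequence and a bovine growth hormone polyadenylation signal. In this arrangement, yellow fluorescence should stay low unless a matching transcription factor is supplied in trans to recruit transcriptional machinery to the minimal promoter.

Downstream lies an SV40 early promoter and SV40 poly(A) signal flanking only a short fragment of the ble (bleomycin-family resistance) gene, so a functional mammalian selection marker appears to be absent. That would fit use by transient transfection, though the record does not state this. The stated purpose is to serve as the EYFP readout for the ZF43x16-Compact promoter, for example in characterising engineered zinc-finger transcriptional regulators and genetic circuits in mammalian cells.
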