Addgene plasmid #138911: pPD301 ZF43x16-Compact_EYFP
Purpose: EYFP reporter vector for the ZF43x16-Compact promoter
Depositing lab: Joshua Leonard. Depositing organization: Northwestern University.
Backbone
  Vector backbone: pPD152 Reporter Template v2
  Vector type: Mammalian Expression, Synthetic Biology
Growth in bacteria
  Bacterial resistance: Ampicillin, 100 μg/mL
  Growth temperature: 37°C
  Growth strain: DH5alpha
  Copy number: High Copy
Gene/Insert
  Gene/Insert name: ZF43x16-Compact
  Species: Synthetic
  Promoter: ZF43x16-Compact
  Cloning method: Restriction Enzyme; 5′ cloning site BglII (not destroyed); 3′ cloning site NheI (not destroyed)
  Sequencing primers: 5′ CGACACGGAAATGTTGAATAC; 3′ TAGAAGGCACAGTCGAGG
Terms and licenses: Academic/Nonprofit Terms; Industry Terms: Not Available to Industry
Depositor comments: Leonard Lab plasmid reference number: L1559
How to cite: pPD301 ZF43x16-Compact_EYFP was a gift from Joshua Leonard (Addgene plasmid # 138911 ; http://n2t.net/addgene:138911 ; RRID:Addgene_138911)
