>Addgene plasmid #138911 | pPD301 ZF43x16-Compact_EYFP | depositor partial sequence | sequence record 268489 | ZF43x16-Compact
AGATCTGAATTTGAGACCACAGTGATACGGTCTCCGATCGGAGTGAGGAAAATTAGAGTGAGGACGATCG
GAGTGAGGATAATTAGAGTGAGGACGATCGGAGTGAGGAAAATTAGAGTGAGGACGATCGGAGTGAGGAT
AATTAGAGTGAGGACGATCGGAGTGAGGAAAATTAGAGTGAGGACGATCGGAGTGAGGATAATTAGAGTG
AGGACGATCGGAGTGAGGAAAATTAGAGTGAGGACGATCGGAGTGAGGATAATTAGAGTGAGGACGATCC
CTCTAGAGGGTATATAATGGGGGCCACTAGTCTACTACCAGAGCTCATCGCTAGC
